Addgene plasmid #111033: mTalin2_R1
Purpose: Plasmid expresses the talin2 rod domain R1 a 5 helix bundle.
Depositing lab: Ben Goult. Depositing organization: London and South East University Group (LASE). Publication: The tale of two talins - two isoforms to fine-tune integrin signalling. Gough RE, Goult BT. FEBS Lett. 2018 May 3. doi: 10.1002/1873-3468.13081. PubMed 29723415.
Backbone
  Vector backbone: pET151TOPO
  Backbone size w/o insert (bp): 5362
  Vector type: Bacterial Expression
Growth in bacteria
  Bacterial resistance: Ampicillin, 100 μg/mL
  Growth temperature: 37°C
  Growth strain: DH5alpha
  Copy number: High Copy
Gene/Insert
  Gene/Insert name: TLN2
  Species: M. musculus (mouse)
  Insert size (bp): 624
  Entrez Gene: Tln2 (a.k.a. 5730421P04Rik, mKIAA0320)
  Promoter: T7
  Tag / fusion protein: His Tag (N terminal on backbone)
  Cloning method: Unknown
Terms and licenses: Academic/Nonprofit Terms; Industry Terms: Not Available to Industry
How to cite: mTalin2_R1 was a gift from Ben Goult (Addgene plasmid # 111033 ; http://n2t.net/addgene:111033 ; RRID:Addgene_111033)
