[The description below was written by a language model from this plasmid's Addgene catalogue record and pLannotate feature annotations shown in this document.]
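Description:
mTalin2_R1 is a bacterial expression plasmid built on the pET151TOPO backbone for producing the R1 domain of mouse talin2 (Tln2), a five-helix bundle from the talin rod, as a recombinant protein in E. coli. It is propagated under ampicillin selection through the β-lactamase (AmpR) gene and replicates from a ColE1/pMB1-type origin. The catalogue lists it as high copy, although the annotated sequence also carries the pBR322-derived bom region and the rop gene, which normally moderates copy number. Several short fragments of the tetracycline resistance gene and its promoter are annotated around the backbone. These are pBR322 remnants rather than a functional marker.

Expression is driven by a T7 promoter followed directly by a lac operator and the T7 gene 10 ribosome binding site, and it ends at a T7 terminator. The plasmid carries lacI under its own promoter, so transcription is repressed until it is induced with IPTG in a host that supplies T7 RNA polymerase. The open reading frame begins with the backbone's N-terminal tags. The catalogue records a His tag, which the feature table does not annotate separately, and the table shows a V5 epitope and a TEV protease recognition site immediately upstream of the insert, which would allow the tags to be removed after purification. The annotated Tln2 match spans about 520 bp, somewhat less than the 624 bp insert size recorded. The short "SET1" hit just before the terminator probably reflects backbone sequence derived from T7 gene 10, not an intended fusion. The construct is suited to making purified talin2 R1 for structural, biophysical or binding studies of talin isoforms in integrin signalling.
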