Features (pLannotate 1.2.2; 21 found; start..end, strand, type, name):
    151..169     +  promoter       T7 promoter: promoter for bacteriophage T7 RNA polymerase
    170..194     +  protein_bind   lac operator: The lac repressor binds to the lac operator to inhibit transcription in E. coli. This inhibition can be relieved by adding lactose or isopropyl-β-D-thiogalactopyranoside (IPTG). lac repressor encoded by lacI
    209..231     +  RBS            RBS: efficient ribosome binding site from bacteriophage T7 gene 10 (Olins and Rangwala, 1989)
    260..301     +  CDS            V5 tag: epitope tag from simian virus 5
    302..321     +  CDS            TEV site (fragment): tobacco etch virus (TEV) protease recognition and cleavage site
    338..859     +  CDS            Tln2 (fragment): TLN2_MOUSE - Experimental evidence at protein level: Swiss-Prot protein existence level 1. As a major component of focal adhesion plaques that links integrin to the actin cytoskeleton, may play an important role in cell adhesion. Recruits PIP5K1C to focal adhesion plaques and strongly activates its kinase activity (By similarity). From Mus musculus (Mouse).
    882..931     +  CDS            SET1 (fragment): solubility-enhancement tag derived from T7 phage gene 10B
    939..986     +  terminator     T7 terminator: transcription terminator for bacteriophage T7 RNA polymerase
   1009..1113    -  CDS            TcR (fragment): tetracycline efflux protein; tet; confers resistance to tetracycline
   1170..1193    -  promoter       tet promoter (fragment): E. coli promoter for tetracycline efflux protein gene
   1310..1414    +  promoter       AmpR promoter: bla
   1415..2275    +  CDS            AmpR: β-lactamase; bla; confers resistance to ampicillin, carbenicillin, and related antibiotics
   2446..3034    +  rep_origin     ori: high-copy-number ColE1/pMB1/pBR322/pUC origin of replication
   3220..3359    -  misc_feature   bom: basis of mobility region from pBR322
   3461..3652    -  CDS            rop: Rop protein, which maintains plasmids at low copy number; rop
   3669..4049    +  CDS            YPB1_ECOLX: Protein predicted: Swiss-Prot protein existence level 4. From Escherichia coli.
   4291..4915    -  CDS            TcR (fragment): tetracycline efflux protein; tet; confers resistance to tetracycline
   4930..4951    -  protein_bind   CAP binding site: CAP binding activates transcription in the presence of cAMP. E. coli catabolite activator protein
   4964..6046    -  CDS            lacI: lac repressor; lacI; The lac repressor binds to the lac operator to inhibit transcription in E. coli. This inhibition can be relieved by adding lactose or isopropyl-β-D-thiogalactopyranoside (IPTG).
   6047..6124    -  promoter       lacI promoter: lacI
   6132..129     -  CDS            TcR (fragment) (across the origin): tetracycline efflux protein; tet; confers resistance to tetracycline
>Addgene plasmid #111033 | mTalin2_R1 | addgene full sequence | sequence record 212959 | Addgene NGS Result
AAACAAGCGCTCATGAGCCCGAAGTGGCGAGCCCGATCTTCCCCATCGGTGATGTCGGCGATATAGGCGC
CAGCAACCGCACCTGTGGCGCCGGTGATGCCGGCCACGATGCGTCCGGCGTAGAGGATCGAGATCTCGAT
CCCGCGAAATTAATACGACTCACTATAGGGGAATTGTGAGCGGATAACAATTCCCCTCTAGAAATAATTT
TGTTTAACTTTAAGAAGGAGATATACATATGCATCATCACCATCACCATGGTAAGCCTATCCCTAACCCT
CTCCTCGGTCTCGATTCTACGGAAAACCTGTATTTTCAGGGAATTGATCCCTTCACCGGTCATATGCCTC
CGCTGACCAGCGCACAGCAGGCACTGATGGGCACCATTAATACCAGTATGCATGCAGTTCAGCAGGCCCA
GGATGATCTGAGCGAACTGGATAGCCTGCCACCGCTGGGTCAGGATATGGCAAGCCGTGTTTGGGTTCAG
AATAAAGTTGATGAAAGCAAACACGAAATCCACAGCCAGGTTGATGCAATTACCGCAGGCACCGCAAGCG
TTGTTAATCTGACCGCAGGCGATCCGGCAGATACCGATTATACCGCAGTTGGTTGTGCCATTACCACCAT
TAGCAGCAATCTGACAGAAATGAGCAAAGGTGTTAAACTGCTGGCAGCCCTGATGGATGATGATGTTGGT
AGCGGTGAAGATCTGCTGCGTGCAGCACGTACCCTGGCAGGCGCAGTTAGCGATCTGCTGAAAGCCGTTC
AGCCGACCAGCGGTGAACCGCGTCAGACCGTTCTGACAGCAGCAGGTAGCATTGGTCAGGCAAGCGGTGA
CCTGCTGCGCCAGATTGGTTAAAAGGGCGAGCTCAGATCCGGCTGCTAACAAAGCCCGAAAGGAAGCTGA
GTTGGCTGCTGCCACCGCTGAGCAATAACTAGCATAACCCCTTGGGGCCTCTAAACGGGTCTTGAGGGGT
TTTTTGCTGAAAGGAGGAACTATATCCGGATATCCCGCAAGAGGCCCGGCAGTACCGGCATAACCAAGCC
TATGCCTACAGCATCCAGGGTGACGGTGCCGAGGATGACGATGAGCGCATTGTTAGATTTCATACACGGT
GCCTGACTGCGTTAGCAATTTAACTGTGATAAACTACCGCATTAAAGCTAGCTTATCGATGATAAGCTGT
CAAACATGAGAATTAATTCTTGAAGACGAAAGGGCCTCGTGATACGCCTATTTTTATAGGTTAATGTCAT
GATAATAATGGTTTCTTAGACGTCAGGTGGCACTTTTCGGGGAAATGTGCGCGGAACCCCTATTTGTTTA
TTTTTCTAAATACATTCAAATATGTATCCGCTCATGAGACAATAACCCTGATAAATGCTTCAATAATATT
GAAAAAGGAAGAGTATGAGTATTCAACATTTCCGTGTCGCCCTTATTCCCTTTTTTGCGGCATTTTGCCT
TCCTGTTTTTGCTCACCCAGAAACGCTGGTGAAAGTAAAAGATGCTGAAGATCAGTTGGGTGCACGAGTG
GGTTACATCGAACTGGATCTCAACAGCGGTAAGATCCTTGAGAGTTTTCGCCCCGAAGAACGTTTTCCAA
TGATGAGCACTTTTAAAGTTCTGCTATGTGGCGCGGTATTATCCCGTGTTGACGCCGGGCAAGAGCAACT
CGGTCGCCGCATACACTATTCTCAGAATGACTTGGTTGAGTACTCACCAGTCACAGAAAAGCATCTTACG
GATGGCATGACAGTAAGAGAATTATGCAGTGCTGCCATAACCATGAGTGATAACACTGCGGCCAACTTAC
TTCTGACAACGATCGGAGGACCGAAGGAGCTAACCGCTTTTTTGCACAACATGGGGGATCATGTAACTCG
CCTTGATCGTTGGGAACCGGAGCTGAATGAAGCCATACCAAACGACGAGCGTGACACCACGATGCCTGCA
GCAATGGCAACAACGTTGCGCAAACTATTAACTGGCGAACTACTTACTCTAGCTTCCCGGCAACAATTAA
TAGACTGGATGGAGGCGGATAAAGTTGCAGGACCACTTCTGCGCTCGGCCCTTCCGGCTGGCTGGTTTAT
TGCTGATAAATCTGGAGCCGGTGAGCGTGGGTCTCGCGGTATCATTGCAGCACTGGGGCCAGATGGTAAG
CCCTCCCGTATCGTAGTTATCTACACGACGGGGAGTCAGGCAACTATGGATGAACGAAATAGACAGATCG
CTGAGATAGGTGCCTCACTGATTAAGCATTGGTAACTGTCAGACCAAGTTTACTCATATATACTTTAGAT
TGATTTAAAACTTCATTTTTAATTTAAAAGGATCTAGGTGAAGATCCTTTTTGATAATCTCATGACCAAA
ATCCCTTAACGTGAGTTTTCGTTCCACTGAGCGTCAGACCCCGTAGAAAAGATCAAAGGATCTTCTTGAG
ATCCTTTTTTTCTGCGCGTAATCTGCTGCTTGCAAACAAAAAAACCACCGCTACCAGCGGTGGTTTGTTT
GCCGGATCAAGAGCTACCAACTCTTTTTCCGAAGGTAACTGGCTTCAGCAGAGCGCAGATACCAAATACT
GTCCTTCTAGTGTAGCCGTAGTTAGGCCACCACTTCAAGAACTCTGTAGCACCGCCTACATACCTCGCTC
TGCTAATCCTGTTACCAGTGGCTGCTGCCAGTGGCGATAAGTCGTGTCTTACCGGGTTGGACTCAAGACG
ATAGTTACCGGATAAGGCGCAGCGGTCGGGCTGAACGGGGGGTTCGTGCACACAGCCCAGCTTGGAGCGA
ACGACCTACACCGAACTGAGATACCTACAGCGTGAGCTATGAGAAAGCGCCACGCTTCCCGAAGGGAGAA
AGGCGGACAGGTATCCGGTAAGCGGCAGGGTCGGAACAGGAGAGCGCACGAGGGAGCTTCCAGGGGGAAA
CGCCTGGTATCTTTATAGTCCTGTCGGGTTTCGCCACCTCTGACTTGAGCGTCGATTTTTGTGATGCTCG
TCAGGGGGGCGGAGCCTATGGAAAAACGCCAGCAACGCGGCCTTTTTACGGTTCCTGGCCTTTTGCTGGC
CTTTTGCTCACATGTTCTTTCCTGCGTTATCCCCTGATTCTGTGGATAACCGTATTACCGCCTTTGAGTG
AGCTGATACCGCTCGCCGCAGCCGAACGACCGAGCGCAGCGAGTCAGTGAGCGAGGAAGCGGAAGAGCGC
CTGATGCGGTATTTTCTCCTTACGCATCTGTGCGGTATTTCACACCGCAATGGTGCACTCTCAGTACAAT
CTGCTCTGATGCCGCATAGTTAAGCCAGTATACACTCCGCTATCGCTACGTGACTGGGTCATGGCTGCGC
CCCGACACCCGCCAACACCCGCTGACGCGCCCTGACGGGCTTGTCTGCTCCCGGCATCCGCTTACAGACA
AGCTGTGACCGTCTCCGGGAGCTGCATGTGTCAGAGGTTTTCACCGTCATCACCGAAACGCGCGAGGCAG
CTGCGGTAAAGCTCATCAGCGTGGTCGTGAAGCGATTCACAGATGTCTGCCTGTTCATCCGCGTCCAGCT
CGTTGAGTTTCTCCAGAAGCGTTAATGTCTGGCTTCTGATAAAGCGGGCCATGTTAAGGGCGGTTTTTTC
CTGTTTGGTCACTGATGCCTCCGTGTAAGGGGGATTTCTGTTCATGGGGGTAATGATACCGATGAAACGA
GAGAGGATGCTCACGATACGGGTTACTGATGATGAACATGCCCGGTTACTGGAACGTTGTGAGGGTAAAC
AACTGGCGGTATGGATGCGGCGGGACCAGAGAAAAATCACTCAGGGTCAATGCCAGCGCTTCGTTAATAC
AGATGTAGGTGTTCCACAGGGTAGCCAGCAGCATCCTGCGATGCAGATCCGGAACATAATGGTGCAGGGC
GCTGACTTCCGCGTTTCCAGACTTTACGAAACACGGAAACCGAAGACCATTCATGTTGTTGCTCAGGTCG
CAGACGTTTTGCAGCAGCAGTCGCTTCACGTTCGCTCGCGTATCGGTGATTCATTCTGCTAACCAGTAAG
GCAACCCCGCCAGCCTAGCCGGGTCCTCAACGACAGGAGCACGATCATGCGCACCCGTGGCCAGGACCCA
ACGCTGCCCGAGATGCGCCGCGTGCGGCTGCTGGAGATGGCGGACGCGATGGATATGTTCTGCCAAGGGT
TGGTTTGCGCATTCACAGTTCTCCGCAAGAATTGATTGGCTCCAATTCTTGGAGTGGTGAATCCGTTAGC
GAGGTGCCGCCGGCTTCCATTCAGGTCGAGGTGGCCCGGCTCCATGCACCGCGACGCAACGCGGGGAGGC
AGACAAGGTATAGGGCGGCGCCTACAATCCATGCCAACCCGTTCCATGTGCTCGCCGAGGCGGCATAAAT
CGCCGTGACGATCAGCGGTCCAATGATCGAAGTTAGGCTGGTAAGAGCCGCGAGCGATCCTTGAAGCTGT
CCCTGATGGTCGTCATCTACCTGCCTGGACAGCATGGCCTGCAACGCGGGCATCCCGATGCCGCCGGAAG
CGAGAAGAATCATAATGGGGAAGGCCATCCAGCCTCGCGTCGCGAACGCCAGCAAGACGTAGCCCAGCGC
GTCGGCCGCCATGCCGGCGATAATGGCCTGCTTCTCGCCGAAACGTTTGGTGGCGGGACCAGTGACGAAG
GCTTGAGCGAGGGCGTGCAAGATTCCGAATACCGCAAGCGACAGGCCGATCATCGTCGCGCTCCAGCGAA
AGCGGTCCTCGCCGAAAATGACCCAGAGCGCTGCCGGCACCTGTCCTACGAGTTGCATGATAAAGAAGAC
AGTCATAAGTGCGGCGACGATAGTCATGCCCCGCGCCCACCGGAAGGAGCTGACTGGGTTGAAGGCTCTC
AAGGGCATCGGTCGAGATCCCGGTGCCTAATGAGTGAGCTAACTTACATTAATTGCGTTGCGCTCACTGC
CCGCTTTCCAGTCGGGAAACCTGTCGTGCCAGCTGCATTAATGAATCGGCCAACGCGCGGGGAGAGGCGG
TTTGCGTATTGGGCGCCAGGGTGGTTTTTCTTTTCACCAGTGAGACGGGCAACAGCTGATTGCCCTTCAC
CGCCTGGCCCTGAGAGAGTTGCAGCAAGCGGTCCACGCTGGTTTGCCCCAGCAGGCGAAAATCCTGTTTG
ATGGTGGTTAACGGCGGGATATAACATGAGCTGTCTTCGGTATCGTCGTATCCCACTACCGAGATATCCG
CACCAACGCGCAGCCCGGACTCGGTAATGGCGCGCATTGCGCCCAGCGCCATCTGATCGTTGGCAACCAG
CATCGCAGTGGGAACGATGCCCTCATTCAGCATTTGCATGGTTTGTTGAAAACCGGACATGGCACTCCAG
TCGCCTTCCCGTTCCGCTATCGGCTGAATTTGATTGCGAGTGAGATATTTATGCCAGCCAGCCAGACGCA
GACGCGCCGAGACAGAACTTAATGGGCCCGCTAACAGCGCGATTTGCTGGTGACCCAATGCGACCAGATG
CTCCACGCCCAGTCGCGTACCGTCTTCATGGGAGAAAATAATACTGTTGATGGGTGTCTGGTCAGAGACA
TCAAGAAATAACGCCGGAACATTAGTGCAGGCAGCTTCCACAGCAATGGCATCCTGGTCATCCAGCGGAT
AGTTAATGATCAGCCCACTGACGCGTTGCGCGAGAAGATTGTGCACCGCCGCTTTACAGGCTTCGACGCC
GCTTCGTTCTACCATCGACACCACCACGCTGGCACCCAGTTGATCGGCGCGAGATTTAATCGCCGCGACA
ATTTGCGACGGCGCGTGCAGGGCCAGACTGGAGGTGGCAACGCCAATCAGCAACGACTGTTTGCCCGCCA
GTTGTTGTGCCACGCGGTTGGGAATGTAATTCAGCTCCGCCATCGCCGCTTCCACTTTTTCCCGCGTTTT
CGCAGAAACGTGGCTGGCCTGGTTCACCACGCGGGAAACGGTCTGATAAGAGACACCGGCATACTCTGCG
ACATCGTATAACGTTACTGGTTTCACATTCACCACCCTGAATTGACTCTCTTCCGGGCGCTATCATGCCA
TACCGCGAAAGGTTTTGCGCCATTCGATGGTGTCCGGGATCTCGACGCTCTCCCTTATGCGACTCCTGCA
TTAGGAAGCAGCCCAGTAGTAGGTTGAGGCCGTTGAGCACCGCCGCCGCAAGGAATGGTGCATGCAAGGA
GATGGCGCCCAACAGTCCCCCGGCCACGGGGCCTGCCACCATACCCACGCCG
